>Addgene plasmid #162629 | pcDNA4/TO-2xStrep-UL32 | addgene full sequence | sequence record 320332 | Addgene NGS Result
ACGGATCGGGAGATCTCCCGATCCCCTATGGTGCACTCTCAGTACAATCTGCTCTGATGCCGCATAGTTA
AGCCAGTATCTGCTCCCTGCTTGTGTGTTGGAGGTCGCTGAGTAGTGCGCGAGCAAAATTTAAGCTACAA
CAAGGCAAGGCTTGACCGACAATTGCATGAAGAATCTGCTTAGGGTTAGGCGTTTTGCGCTGCTTCGCGA
TGTACGGGCCAGATATACGCGTTGACATTGATTATTGACTAGTTATTAATAGTAATCAATTACGGGGTCA
TTAGTTCATAGCCCATATATGGAGTTCCGCGTTACATAACTTACGGTAAATGGCCCGCCTGGCTGACCGC
CCAACGACCCCCGCCCATTGACGTCAATAATGACGTATGTTCCCATAGTAACGCCAATAGGGACTTTCCA
TTGACGTCAATGGGTGGAGTATTTACGGTAAACTGCCCACTTGGCAGTACATCAAGTGTATCATATGCCA
AGTACGCCCCCTATTGACGTCAATGACGGTAAATGGCCCGCCTGGCATTATGCCCAGTACATGACCTTAT
GGGACTTTCCTACTTGGCAGTACATCTACGTATTAGTCATCGCTATTACCATGGTGATGCGGTTTTGGCA
GTACATCAATGGGCGTGGATAGCGGTTTGACTCACGGGGATTTCCAAGTCTCCACCCCATTGACGTCAAT
GGGAGTTTGTTTTGGCACCAAAATCAACGGGACTTTCCAAAATGTCGTAACAACTCCGCCCCATTGACGC
AAATGGGCGGTAGGCGTGTACGGTGGGAGGTCTATATAAGCAGAGCTCTCCCTATCAGTGATAGAGATCT
CCCTATCAGTGATAGAGATCGTCGACGAGCTCGTTTAGTGAACCGTCAGATCGCCTGGAGACGCCATCCA
CGCTGTTTTGACCTCCATAGAAGACACCGGGACCGATCCAGCCTCCGGACTCTAGCGTTTAAACTTAAGC
TTACCAATGTGGAGCCACCCCCAGTTCGAGAAGGGCGGCGGCAGCGGCGGCGGCAGCGGCGGCGGCAGCT
GGAGCCACCCCCAGTTCGAGAAGGGGGCGGCCATGGCAACTTCGCCCCCCGGGGTCCTGGCGAGCGTCGC
GGTGTGCGAAGAGTCCCCCGGCAGCAGCTGGAAGGCGGGGGCGTTCGAGCGCGCGTATGTGGCCTTCGAT
CCCAGCCTCCTGGCTCTTAACGAGGCTCTCTGCGCCGAGCTCCTGGCGGCCAGTCACGTGATAGGTGTGC
CGCCCGTCGGTACGCTCGACGAGGACGTCGCCGCCGACGTGGTCACCGCCCCCTCAAGGGCCCGCGGGGG
GGCGGGCGACGGAGGGGGTTCGGGCGGGCGCGGAGGACCCCGCAACCCGCCCCCGGATCCCTGTGGGGAG
GGGCTTTTGGACACCGGGCCCTTTTCCGCGGCGGCCATCGACACCTTCGCGCTGGACCGGCCCTGTCTGG
TCTGCCGCACCATCGAGCTGTACAAGCAAACCTACCGCCTCTCGCCCCAGTGGGTGGCCGATTACGCGTT
TCTCTGTGCCAAATGCCTGGGGGCGCCCCACTGCGCCGCTAGCATCTTCGTGGCCGCGTTCGAGTTTGTG
TACGTCATGGACCGCCACTTTCTGCGCACCAAGAAGGCGACCCTGGTCGGCTCCTTCGCACGCTTTGCCC
TCACCATAAACGACATCCACCGGCACTTTTTTCTCCACTGCTGCTTCCGTACCGACGGCGGGGTGCCCGG
GCGGCATGCCCAGAAGCAACCCAAGCCCTCGCCCTCCCCGGGAGCCGCCAAGGTGCAGTACTCCAACTAC
TCGTTCCTGGCGCAGTCTGCCACCCGGGCCCTCATCGGAACCTTGGCCTCCGGGGGCGAGGAGGGGGCGG
GGTCGGCGGCGGGATCCGGCACGCAGCCGTCGCTCACCACCGCGCTGATGAACTGGAAGGATTGCGCCCG
TCTCCTGGACTGCACGGAGGGTCGGCGCGGGGGCGGGGACAGCTGCTGTACGCGCGCCGCCGCTCGCAAC
GGGGAATTCGAGACGGTCGCCGGGGACCGCGAGCCGGAGGAGTCGCCGGATACGTGGGCGTACGCGGATC
TGGTCCTGCTGCTCCTCGCCGGCACCCCCGCCGTCTGGGAGTCGGGGCCCCAGCTGCGCGCTGCCGCGGA
GGCCCGTCGCGCCACGGTCCGCCAGTCCTGGGAAGCGCATCGCGGGGCACGCACGCGCGACGTGGCTCCG
CGCTTTGCGCAGTTTACCGAACCCGATGCCCAGCCCGACCTCGACCTGGGCCCTCTGATGGCCACCGTGC
TGAAACACGGCCGGGGGCGCGGGCGCACCGGCGGAGAATGCCTGCTGTGTAACCTGTTACTGGTGCGGGC
TTACTGGCTGGCCCTGCGTAGACTCCGGGCCTCCGTGGTCCGCTACTCGGAAAACAACACGAGCCTCTTC
GACTGTATCGTACCCGTCGTCGACCAGCTCGAGGCGGACCCCGAGACGCAGCCCGGGGACGGGGGCCGGT
TTGTGAGCCTGCTGCGGGCCGCGGGGCCCGAGGCCATCTTTAAGCACATGTTCTGTGACCCCATGTGCGC
CATCACGGAGATGGAGGTTGACCCCTGGGTTCTGTTCGGCCATCCCCCCGCCACCCATCCCGACGAGCTG
CTGCTCCACAAGGCCAAGCTGGCCTGCGGGAACGAGTTCGAGGGGCGTGTCTGCATAGCGTTGCGTGCCC
TCATCTACACCTTCAAGACGTATCAGGTATTTGTACCAAAGCCCACCGCGCTCGCCACATTTGTCCGTGA
GGCGGGCGCGCTGCTTAGACGCCACTCGATCTCGCTCCTGTCCCTGGAGCACACCCTGTGTACCTATGTA
TGATCGAGTCTAGAGGGCCCGTTTAAACCCGCTGATCAGCCTCGACTGTGCCTTCTAGTTGCCAGCCATC
TGTTGTTTGCCCCTCCCCCGTGCCTTCCTTGACCCTGGAAGGTGCCACTCCCACTGTCCTTTCCTAATAA
AATGAGGAAATTGCATCGCATTGTCTGAGTAGGTGTCATTCTATTCTGGGGGGTGGGGTGGGGCAGGACA
GCAAGGGGGAGGATTGGGAAGACAATAGCAGGCATGCTGGGGATGCGGTGGGCTCTATGGCTTCTGAGGC
GGAAAGAACCAGCTGGGGCTCTAGGGGGTATCCCC
[124 nt withheld, positions 3186-3309]
C
[91 nt withheld, positions 3311-3401]
A
[49 nt withheld, positions 3403-3451]
CCTTTGACGTTGGAGTCCACGTTCTTT
[37 nt withheld, positions 3479-3515]
ACCCTATCTCGGTCTATTCTTTTGATTTATAAGGGATTTTGCCGATTTCGGCCTATTGGTTAAAAAATGA
GCTGATTTAACAAAAATTTAACGCGAATTAATTCTGTGGAATGTGTGTCAGTTAGGGTGTGGAAAGTCCC
CAGGCTCCCCAGCAGGCAGAAGTATGCAAAGCATGCATCTCAATTAGTCAGCAACCAGGTGTGGAAAGTC
CCCAGGCTCCCCAGCAGGCAGAAGTATGCAAAGCATGCATCTCAATTAGTCAGCAACCATAGTCCCGCCC
CTAACTCCGCCCATCCCGCCCCTAACTCCGCCCAGTTCCGCCCATTCTCCGCCCCATGGCTGACTAATTT
TTTTTATTTATGCAGAGGCCGAGGCCGCCTCTGCCTCTGAGCTATTCCAGAAGTAGTGAGGAGGCTTTTT
TGGAGGCCTAGGCTTTTGCAAAAAGCTCCCGGGAGCTTGTATATCCATTTTCGGATCTGATCAGCACGTG
TTGACAATTAATCATCGGCATAGTATATCGGCATAGTATAATACGACAAGGTGAGGAACTAAACCATGGC
CAAGTTGACCAGTGCCGTTCCGGTGCTCACCGCGCGCGACGTCGCCGGAGCGGTCGAGTTCTGGACCGAC
CGGCTCGGGTTCTCCCGGGACTTCGTGGAGGACGACTTCGCCGGTGTGGTCCGGGACGACGTGACCCTGT
TCATCAGCGCGGTCCAGGACCAGGTGGTGCCGGACAACACCCTGGCCTGGGTGTGGGTGCGCGGCCTGGA
CGAGCTGTACGCCGAGTGGTCGGAGGTCGTGTCCACGAACTTCCGGGACGCCTCCGGGCCGGCCATGACC
GAGATCGGCGAGCAGCCGTGGGGGCGGGAGTTCGCCCTGCGCGACCCGGCCGGCAACTGCGTGCACTTCG
TGGCCGAGGAGCAGGACTGACACGTGCTACGAGATTTCGATTCCACCGCCGCCTTCTATGAAAGGTTGGG
CTTCGGAATCGTTTTCCGGGACGCCGGCTGGATGATCCTCCAGCGCGGGGATCTCATGCTGGAGTTCTTC
GCCCACCCCAACTTGTTTATTGCAGCTTATAATGGTTACAAATAAAGCAATAGCATCACAAATTTCACAA
ATAAAGCATTTTTTTCACTGCATTCTAGTTGTGGTTTGTCCAAACTCATCAATGTATCTTATCATGTCTG
TATACCGTCGACCTCTAGCTAGAGCTTGGCGTAATCATGGTCATAGCTGTTTCCTGTGTGAAATTGTTAT
CCGCTCACAATTCCACACAACATACGAGCCGGAAGCATAAAGTGTAAAGCCTGGGGTGCCTAATGAGTGA
GCTAACTCACATTAATTGCGTTGCGCTCACTGCCCGCTTTCCAGTCGGGAAACCTGTCGTGCCAGCTGCA
TTAATGAATCGGCCAACGCGCGGGGAGAGGCGGTTTGCGTATTGGGCGCTCTTCCGCTTCCTCGCTCACT
GACTCGCTGCGCTCGGTCGTTCGGCTGCGGCGAGCGGTATCAGCTCACTCAAAGGCGGTAATACGGTTAT
CCACAGAATCAGGGGATAACGCAGGAAAGAACATGTGAGCAAAAGGCCAGCAAAAGGCCAGGAACCGTAA
AAAGGCCGCGTTGCTGGCGTTTTTCCATAGGCTCCGCCCCCCTGACGAGCATCACAAAAATCGACGCTCA
AGTCAGAGGTGGCGAAACCCGACAGGACTATAAAGATACCAGGCGTTTCCCCCTGGAAGCTCCCTCGTGC
GCTCTCCTGTTCCGACCCTGCCGCTTACCGGATACCTGTCCGCCTTTCTCCCTTCGGGAAGCGTGGCGCT
TTCTCATAGCTCACGCTGTAGGTATCTCAGTTCGGTGTAGGTCGTTCGCTCCAAGCTGGGCTGTGTGCAC
GAACCCCCCGTTCAGCCCGACCGCTGCGCCTTATCCGGTAACTATCGTCTTGAGTCCAACCCGGTAAGAC
ACGACTTATCGCCACTGGCAGCAGCCACTGGTAACAGGATTAGCAGAGCGAGGTATGTAGGCGGTGCTAC
AGAGTTCTTGAAGTGGTGGCCTAACTACGGCTACACTAGAAGAACAGTATTTGGTATCTGCGCTCTGCTG
AAGCCAGTTACCTTCGGAAAAAGAGTTGGTAGCTCTTGATCCGGCAAACAAACCACCGCTGGTAGCGGTG
GTTTTTTTGTTTGCAAGCAGCAGATTACGCGCAGAAAAAAAGGATCTCAAGAAGATCCTTTGATCTTTTC
TACGGGGTCTGACGCTCAGTGGAACGAAAACTCACGTTAAGGGATTTTGGTCATGAGATTATCAAAAAGG
ATCTTCACCTAGATCCTTTTAAATTAAAAATGAAGTTTTAAATCAATCTAAAGTATATATGAGTAAACTT
GGTCTGACAGTTACCAATGCTTAATCAGTGAGGCACCTATCTCAGCGATCTGTCTATTTCGTTCATCCAT
AGTTGCCTGACTCCCCGTCGTGTAGATAACTACGATACGGGAGGGCTTACCATCTGGCCCCAGTGCTGCA
ATGATACCGCGAGACCCACGCTCACCGGCTCCAGATTTATCAGCAATAAACCAGCCAGCCGGAAGGGCCG
AGCGCAGAAGTGGTCCTGCAACTTTATCCGCCTCCATCCAGTCTATTAATTGTTGCCGGGAAGCTAGAGT
AAGTAGTTCGCCAGTTAATAGTTTGCGCAACGTTGTTGCCATTGCTACAGGCATCGTGGTGTCACGCTCG
TCGTTTGGTATGGCTTCATTCAGCTCCGGTTCCCAACGATCAAGGCGAGTTACATGATCCCCCATGTTGT
GCAAAAAAGCGGTTAGCTCCTTCGGTCCTCCGATCGTTGTCAGAAGTAAGTTGGCCGCAGTGTTATCACT
CATGGTTATGGCAGCACTGCATAATTCTCTTACTGTCATGCCATCCGTAAGATGCTTTTCTGTGACTGGT
GAGTACTCAACCAAGTCATTCTGAGAATAGTGTATGCGGCGACCGAGTTGCTCTTGCCCGGCGTCAATAC
GGGATAATACCGCGCCACATAGCAGAACTTTAAAAGTGCTCATCATTGGAAAACGTTCTTCGGGGCGAAA
ACTCTCAAGGATCTTACCGCTGTTGAGATCCAGTTCGATGTAACCCACTCGTGCACCCAACTGATCTTCA
GCATCTTTTACTTTCACCAGCGTTTCTGGGTGAGCAAAAACAGGAAGGCAAAATGCCGCAAAAAAGGGAA
TAAGGGCGACACGGAAATGTTGAATACTCATACTCTTCCTTTTTCAATATTATTGAAGCATTTATCAGGG
TTATTGTCTCATGAGCGGATACATATTTGAATGTATTTAGAAAAATAAACAAATAGGGGTTCCGCGCACA
TTTCCCCGAAAAGTGCCACCTGACGTCG
Features (pLannotate 1.2.2; 23 found; start..end, strand, type, name):
     27..79      -  misc_feature   bom (fragment): basis of mobility region from pBR322
    234..613     +  enhancer       CMV enhancer: human cytomegalovirus immediate early enhancer
    614..817     +  promoter       CMV promoter: human cytomegalovirus (CMV) immediate early promoter
    819..838     +  promoter       PLtetO-1 promoter (fragment): modified phage lambda PL promoter with tet operator sites (Lutz and Bujard, 1997)
    840..859     +  promoter       PLtetO-1 promoter (fragment): modified phage lambda PL promoter with tet operator sites (Lutz and Bujard, 1997)
    867..900     +  promoter       TRE3GV promoter (fragment): 3rd-generation Tet-responsive promoter that can be activated by binding of Tet-On® 3G, optimized for retroviral and lentiviral vectors
    989..1012    +  CDS            Twin-Strep-tag (fragment): two Strep-Tag®II moieties connected by a linker for enhanced binding to Strep-Tactin®, an engineered form of streptavidin (Schmidt et al., 2013)
   1083..2870    +  CDS            UL32: UL32_HHV11 - Experimental evidence at protein level: Swiss-Prot protein existence level 1. Plays a role in efficient localization of neo-synthesized capsids to nuclear replication compartments, thereby controlling cleavage and packaging of virus genomic DNA. From Human herpesvirus 1 (strain 17) (HHV-1) (Human herpes simplex virus 1).
   2916..3140    +  polyA_signal   bGH poly(A) signal: bovine growth hormone polyadenylation signal
   3144..3165    +  promoter       SV40 promoter (fragment): SV40 enhancer and early promoter
   3186..3614    +  rep_origin     f1 ori (sequence partly withheld): f1 bacteriophage origin of replication; arrow indicates direction of (+) strand synthesis
   3628..3957    +  promoter       SV40 promoter: SV40 enhancer and early promoter
   4005..4052    +  promoter       EM7 promoter: synthetic bacterial promoter&nbsp
   4071..4445    +  CDS            BleoR: antibiotic-binding protein; Sh ble from Streptoalloteichus hindustanus; confers resistance to bleomycin, phleomycin, and Zeocin™
   4455..4580    +  CDS            ble (fragment): BLE_KLEPN - Experimental evidence at protein level: Swiss-Prot protein existence level 1. Binding protein with a strong affinity to the bleomycin family of antibiotics. Binds to CL990; an antimitotic-antibiotic compound. From Klebsiella pneumoniae.
   4575..4696    +  polyA_signal   SV40 poly(A) signal: SV40 polyadenylation signal
   4769..4785    -  protein_bind   lac operator: The lac repressor binds to the lac operator to inhibit transcription in E. coli. This inhibition can be relieved by adding lactose or isopropyl-β-D-thiogalactopyranoside (IPTG). lac repressor encoded by lacI
   4793..4823    -  promoter       lac promoter: promoter for the E. coli lac operon
   4838..4859    -  protein_bind   CAP binding site: CAP binding activates transcription in the presence of cAMP. E. coli catabolite activator protein
   4872..4964    -  CDS            lacI (fragment): lac repressor; lacI; The lac repressor binds to the lac operator to inhibit transcription in E. coli. This inhibition can be relieved by adding lactose or isopropyl-β-D-thiogalactopyranoside (IPTG).
   5147..5735    -  rep_origin     ori: high-copy-number ColE1/pMB1/pBR322/pUC origin of replication
   5906..6766    -  CDS            AmpR: β-lactamase; bla; confers resistance to ampicillin, carbenicillin, and related antibiotics
   6767..6871    -  promoter       AmpR promoter: bla
