[The description below was written by a language model from this plasmid's Addgene catalogue record and pLannotate feature annotations shown in this document.]
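Description:
pcDNA4/TO-2xStrep-UL32 is a mammalian expression plasmid of about 6.9 kb, built on the Invitrogen pcDNA4/TO backbone, that produces the herpes simplex virus 1 (HSV-1) UL32 protein with an N-terminal tandem Strep-tag II. It is propagated in E. coli as a high-copy plasmid through a ColE1/pUC-type origin and selected with ampicillin via the β-lactamase gene. An f1 origin is also present. For selection in mammalian cells, the backbone carries the Sh ble (BleoR) gene conferring Zeocin resistance. This gene is driven by the SV40 early promoter in mammalian cells and the EM7 promoter in bacteria, and is terminated by an SV40 polyadenylation signal.

The expression cassette uses the human CMV immediate-early enhancer and promoter. Just downstream are two short annotated fragments that match tet operator sequences, in keeping with the "TO" design of this backbone. In cells expressing the Tet repressor, these operators keep transcription off until tetracycline or doxycycline is added; in ordinary cells the promoter behaves constitutively. Downstream lies the 2xStrep tag (only a portion is recognised by the automated annotation), followed by the roughly 1.8 kb UL32 open reading frame, inserted by ligation-independent cloning, and a bovine growth hormone polyadenylation signal.

UL32 is annotated as helping localise newly made capsids to nuclear replication compartments, thereby controlling cleavage and packaging of viral genomic DNA. The Strep tag allows affinity capture on Strep-Tactin resin, so the construct suits purification or pull-down and detection of UL32 from transfected mammalian cells. The associated work concerns proteins required for herpesviral packaging.
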