Addgene plasmid #162629: pcDNA4/TO-2xStrep-UL32
Purpose: Expresses N-terminal 2x-Strep-tagged UL32 in mammalian cells
Depositing lab: Britt Glaunsinger. Depositing organization: University of California, Berkeley. Publication: A pentameric protein ring with novel architecture is required for herpesviral packaging. Didychuk AL, Gates SN, Gardner MR, Strong LM, Martin A, Glaunsinger BA. Elife. 2021 Feb 8;10. pii: 62261. doi: 10.7554/eLife.62261. PubMed 33554858.
Backbone
  Vector backbone: pcDNA4/TO
  Backbone manufacturer: Invitrogen
  Backbone size w/o insert (bp): 5108
  Total vector size (bp): 6899
  Vector type: Mammalian Expression
  Selectable markers: Zeocin
Growth in bacteria
  Bacterial resistance: Ampicillin, 100 μg/mL
  Growth temperature: 37°C
  Growth strain: DH5alpha
  Copy number: High Copy
Gene/Insert
  Gene/Insert name: UL32
  Species: HSV-1
  Insert size (bp): 1791
  Promoter: CMV
  Tag / fusion protein: N-terminal 2xStrep-Tag II (N terminal on backbone)
  Cloning method: Ligation Independent Cloning
  Sequencing primers: 5′ CGCAAATGGGCGGTAGGCGTG; 3′ ACAGTGGGAGTGGCACCTT
Terms and licenses: Academic/Nonprofit Terms; Industry Terms: Not Available to Industry
How to cite: pcDNA4/TO-2xStrep-UL32 was a gift from Britt Glaunsinger (Addgene plasmid # 162629 ; http://n2t.net/addgene:162629 ; RRID:Addgene_162629)
